Addgene plasmid #112335: pZBTB40-donor
Purpose: CRISPR donor plasmid to tag human transcription factor ZBTB40 with GFP
Depositing lab: Kevin White. Depositing organization: University of Chicago.
Backbone
  Vector backbone: pUC19
  Vector type: CRISPR
Growth in bacteria
  Bacterial resistance: Ampicillin, 100 μg/mL
  Growth temperature: 37°C
  Growth strain: DH5alpha
  Copy number: High Copy
Gene/Insert
  Gene/Insert name: ZBTB40 homology arms flanking EGFP-IRES-Neo cassette
  Species: H. sapiens (human)
  Entrez Gene: ZBTB40 (a.k.a. ZNF923, KIAA0478, MGC133098)
  Cloning method: Gibson Cloning
  Sequencing primers: 5′ M13pUC-fwd; 3′ M13pUC-rev
Terms and licenses: Academic/Nonprofit Terms; Industry Terms: Not Available to Industry
Depositor comments: Cloning source: K562. Use with plasmid pZBTB40.1.0-gDNA.
How to cite: pZBTB40-donor was a gift from Kevin White (Addgene plasmid # 112335 ; http://n2t.net/addgene:112335 ; RRID:Addgene_112335)
