[The description below was written by a language model from this plasmid's Addgene catalogue record and pLannotate feature annotations shown in this document.]
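Description:
pZBTB40-donor is a homology-directed repair template for CRISPR knock-in, built on the pUC19 cloning backbone and designed to tag the endogenous human transcription factor ZBTB40 with GFP. It is propagated in E. coli as a high-copy plasmid through the ColE1/pUC origin and selected with ampicillin via the β-lactamase gene. Remnants of the pUC19 lac promoter/operator, lacZα and multiple cloning site flank the insert, which was assembled by Gibson cloning. The plasmid has no annotated mammalian promoter or mammalian origin, consistent with a donor meant to act only as a repair template.

The insert consists of ZBTB40 homology arms, amplified from K562 cell DNA, surrounding an EGFP-IRES-Neo cassette. The feature tables annotate a fragment of ZBTB40 coding sequence immediately upstream of the cassette, which suggests tagging at the C-terminal end of the protein, although the record does not state this explicitly. Between the ZBTB40 fragment and EGFP lie a short match to a TEV-cleavage/His composite tag and an S-tag, so the knock-in likely adds linker and affinity or epitope sequences along with the fluorescent protein. Downstream, an EMCV IRES drives translation of the Tn5 neomycin phosphotransferase from the same transcript. With no promoter of its own, G418 resistance should depend on integration into an expressed locus, which enriches for correctly targeted cells. The arms themselves are otherwise unannotated.

The plasmid is intended to be used together with the companion guide RNA plasmid pZBTB40.1.0-gDNA. The two sequence records (depositor and repository-sequenced) differ by one nucleotide in length and give the same feature layout.
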