Features (pLannotate 1.2.2; 17 found; start..end, strand, type, name):
      1..21      +  misc_feature   MCS (fragment): pUC18/19 multiple cloning site
     58..74      -  protein_bind   lac operator: The lac repressor binds to the lac operator to inhibit transcription in E. coli. This inhibition can be relieved by adding lactose or isopropyl-β-D-thiogalactopyranoside (IPTG). lac repressor encoded by lacI
     82..112     -  promoter       lac promoter: promoter for the E. coli lac operon
    127..148     -  protein_bind   CAP binding site: CAP binding activates transcription in the presence of cAMP. E. coli catabolite activator protein
    161..253     -  CDS            lacI (fragment): lac repressor; lacI; The lac repressor binds to the lac operator to inhibit transcription in E. coli. This inhibition can be relieved by adding lactose or isopropyl-β-D-thiogalactopyranoside (IPTG).
    436..1024    -  rep_origin     ori: high-copy-number ColE1/pMB1/pBR322/pUC origin of replication
   1195..2055    -  CDS            AmpR: β-lactamase; bla; confers resistance to ampicillin, carbenicillin, and related antibiotics
   2056..2160    -  promoter       AmpR promoter: bla
   2255..2290    +  CDS            rop (fragment): Rop protein, which maintains plasmids at low copy number; rop
   2392..2491    +  misc_feature   bom (fragment): basis of mobility region from pBR322
   2497..2654    -  CDS            lacZα (fragment): LacZα fragment of β-galactosidase; lacZ fragment
   3497..3691    +  CDS            ZBTB40 (fragment): ZBT40_HUMAN - Also known as KIAA0478. Experimental evidence at protein level: Swiss-Prot protein existence level 1. May be involved in transcriptional regulation. From Homo sapiens (Human).
   3712..3732    +  CDS            capTEV™ (fragment): composite tag for in vivo biotinylation, TEV protease cleavage, and 6xHis tagging
   3746..3790    +  CDS            S-Tag: affinity and epitope tag derived from pancreatic ribonuclease A
   3881..4600    +  CDS            EGFP: the original enhanced GFP (Yang et al., 1996) mammalian codon-optimized
   4638..5223    +  misc_feature   IRES2: internal ribosome entry site (IRES) of the encephalomyocarditis virus (EMCV)
   5305..6108    +  CDS            NeoR/KanR: aminoglycoside phosphotransferase from Tn5; aph(3')-II (or nptII); confers resistance to neomycin, kanamycin, and G418 (Geneticin®)
>Addgene plasmid #112335 | pZBTB40-donor | depositor full sequence | sequence record 211726 | Full Sequence
GACCTGCAGGCATGCAAGCTTGGCGTAATCATGGTCATAGCTGTTTCCTGTGTGAAATTGTTATCCGCTC
ACAATTCCACACAACATACGAGCCGGAAGCATAAAGTGTAAAGCCTGGGGTGCCTAATGAGTGAGCTAAC
TCACATTAATTGCGTTGCGCTCACTGCCCGCTTTCCAGTCGGGAAACCTGTCGTGCCAGCTGCATTAATG
AATCGGCCAACGCGCGGGGAGAGGCGGTTTGCGTATTGGGCGCTCTTCCGCTTCCTCGCTCACTGACTCG
CTGCGCTCGGTCGTTCGGCTGCGGCGAGCGGTATCAGCTCACTCAAAGGCGGTAATACGGTTATCCACAG
AATCAGGGGATAACGCAGGAAAGAACATGTGAGCAAAAGGCCAGCAAAAGGCCAGGAACCGTAAAAAGGC
CGCGTTGCTGGCGTTTTTCCATAGGCTCCGCCCCCCTGACGAGCATCACAAAAATCGACGCTCAAGTCAG
AGGTGGCGAAACCCGACAGGACTATAAAGATACCAGGCGTTTCCCCCTGGAAGCTCCCTCGTGCGCTCTC
CTGTTCCGACCCTGCCGCTTACCGGATACCTGTCCGCCTTTCTCCCTTCGGGAAGCGTGGCGCTTTCTCA
TAGCTCACGCTGTAGGTATCTCAGTTCGGTGTAGGTCGTTCGCTCCAAGCTGGGCTGTGTGCACGAACCC
CCCGTTCAGCCCGACCGCTGCGCCTTATCCGGTAACTATCGTCTTGAGTCCAACCCGGTAAGACACGACT
TATCGCCACTGGCAGCAGCCACTGGTAACAGGATTAGCAGAGCGAGGTATGTAGGCGGTGCTACAGAGTT
CTTGAAGTGGTGGCCTAACTACGGCTACACTAGAAGGACAGTATTTGGTATCTGCGCTCTGCTGAAGCCA
GTTACCTTCGGAAAAAGAGTTGGTAGCTCTTGATCCGGCAAACAAACCACCGCTGGTAGCGGTGGTTTTT
TTGTTTGCAAGCAGCAGATTACGCGCAGAAAAAAAGGATCTCAAGAAGATCCTTTGATCTTTTCTACGGG
GTCTGACGCTCAGTGGAACGAAAACTCACGTTAAGGGATTTTGGTCATGAGATTATCAAAAAGGATCTTC
ACCTAGATCCTTTTAAATTAAAAATGAAGTTTTAAATCAATCTAAAGTATATATGAGTAAACTTGGTCTG
ACAGTTACCAATGCTTAATCAGTGAGGCACCTATCTCAGCGATCTGTCTATTTCGTTCATCCATAGTTGC
CTGACTCCCCGTCGTGTAGATAACTACGATACGGGAGGGCTTACCATCTGGCCCCAGTGCTGCAATGATA
CCGCGAGACCCACGCTCACCGGCTCCAGATTTATCAGCAATAAACCAGCCAGCCGGAAGGGCCGAGCGCA
GAAGTGGTCCTGCAACTTTATCCGCCTCCATCCAGTCTATTAATTGTTGCCGGGAAGCTAGAGTAAGTAG
TTCGCCAGTTAATAGTTTGCGCAACGTTGTTGCCATTGCTACAGGCATCGTGGTGTCACGCTCGTCGTTT
GGTATGGCTTCATTCAGCTCCGGTTCCCAACGATCAAGGCGAGTTACATGATCCCCCATGTTGTGCAAAA
AAGCGGTTAGCTCCTTCGGTCCTCCGATCGTTGTCAGAAGTAAGTTGGCCGCAGTGTTATCACTCATGGT
TATGGCAGCACTGCATAATTCTCTTACTGTCATGCCATCCGTAAGATGCTTTTCTGTGACTGGTGAGTAC
TCAACCAAGTCATTCTGAGAATAGTGTATGCGGCGACCGAGTTGCTCTTGCCCGGCGTCAATACGGGATA
ATACCGCGCCACATAGCAGAACTTTAAAAGTGCTCATCATTGGAAAACGTTCTTCGGGGCGAAAACTCTC
AAGGATCTTACCGCTGTTGAGATCCAGTTCGATGTAACCCACTCGTGCACCCAACTGATCTTCAGCATCT
TTTACTTTCACCAGCGTTTCTGGGTGAGCAAAAACAGGAAGGCAAAATGCCGCAAAAAAGGGAATAAGGG
CGACACGGAAATGTTGAATACTCATACTCTTCCTTTTTCAATATTATTGAAGCATTTATCAGGGTTATTG
TCTCATGAGCGGATACATATTTGAATGTATTTAGAAAAATAAACAAATAGGGGTTCCGCGCACATTTCCC
CGAAAAGTGCCACCTGACGTCTAAGAAACCATTATTATCATGACATTAACCTATAAAAATAGGCGTATCA
CGAGGCCCTTTCGTCTCGCGCGTTTCGGTGATGACGGTGAAAACCTCTGACACATGCAGCTCCCGGAGAC
GGTCACAGCTTGTCTGTAAGCGGATGCCGGGAGCAGACAAGCCCGTCAGGGCGCGTCAGCGGGTGTTGGC
GGGTGTCGGGGCTGGCTTAACTATGCGGCATCAGAGCAGATTGTACTGAGAGTGCACCATATGCGGTGTG
AAATACCGCACAGATGCGTAAGGAGAAAATACCGCATCAGGCGCCATTCGCCATTCAGGCTGCGCAACTG
TTGGGAAGGGCGATCGGTGCGGGCCTCTTCGCTATTACGCCAGCTGGCGAAAGGGGGATGTGCTGCAAGG
CGATTAAGTTGGGTAACGCCAGGGTTTTCCCAGTCACGACGTTGTAAAACGACGGCCAGTGAATTCGAGC
TCGGTACCCACGGAGAAGTAGCTGGGCTTGGCTTCCTCACTTGTTCCTGCTCTCTGCTCTTCACTGATTC
TCAAGAGCAAGGTGGCTGTGGCCTCTAGTTTAAAAATATCAAGGGCATCTAGCTCTTCTGGGATCTATGG
GTTAGAAACATCAACTGGGAGGCTTAGGCGGGAATTGGATATGCCTAACCACAGACTCATTCTCTCTCAG
TTGGAAAGGTGGTCTCTAACAGATTATGCAGATTTGGAAGGGACATAGGTGGGCTGTGGAGGAGAGAAGG
GGGCACTGGCCCCGCCAGGCTGGTGAGCTGAATGAATGCGTGGAGTCACAGTTCATCCAGTCTTCCTCCT
AAGCTCGGTCACTGTGTGGCCTCCTGGGAAGGCTGTGAGCCTGCGAGAGGTCCAGAGAGGCTGCCCCGGG
CCCACCTGGGCCTGTGGTGGATCAATCCCATTCCCATGTTCCAGGCATGAGACCAGCTGGCTTCAGTGGC
ATTCCTCTCACATGGCACTCACCTCTGCAGTGTCATCCCAAGACAGGAAAGCCCAGTGTGAAAAACAGAG
CCAGTGTTCGCTGGTGTATAATCATAGAGTCCGGGCGCCCCGAGATGGCGTACTGAGCAAAATTATAGCA
ATTTAGTGCACAGTTATTTAAATTGTTTGCTGGCCTTCTCTTTTGCATCGCCAGTGGGTTAGACTTGCCT
CTTCCCATTAGGCACATGTAAGTGCTCTCCTCAGGTGAAAACATAAATATCATCATTACAGCATGAGATG
AAAACCATGTAAATCAGGGAGCCAACTGTGAACACTGCCCAGAGCAGCCTCACGGTCTTTCTCTTTCAGG
TGATCCAAACCCCAGAGCCGGTGGCCCCGACAGAGCAGGTGATCACTTTGGAGGAGACCCAGCTTGCCGG
GTCGCAGGTGTTTGTGACGTTGCCAGATTCTCAGGCATCTCAGGCCAGCTCTGAGCTCGTGGCGGTGACT
GTGGAGGACTTGCTGGATGGCACAGTGACGCTGATCTGTGGTGAGGCCAAAGGGATTCCAACTACTGCAA
GCGAGAATCTTTATTTTCAGGGCGCCGCCAAATTCAAAGAAACCGCTGCTGCTAAATTCGAACGCCAGCA
CATGGACAGCGGAGGTGGAGGTTCGAGCGGTCCCTCGGGTTCGTCGAGCCTGGAAGTTCTGTTCCAGGGG
CCCCTGTCGTCGAGCGGTCCCTCGGGTTCGATGGTGAGCAAAGGCGAGGAGCTGTTCACCGGGGTGGTGC
CCATCCTGGTCGAGCTGGACGGCGACGTAAACGGCCACAAGTTCAGCGTGTCCGGCGAGGGCGAGGGCGA
TGCCACCTACGGCAAGCTGACCCTGAAGTTCATCTGCACCACCGGCAAGCTGCCCGTGCCCTGGCCCACC
CTCGTGACCACCCTGACCTACGGCGTGCAGTGCTTCAGCCGCTACCCCGACCACATGAAGCAGCACGACT
TCTTCAAGTCCGCCATGCCCGAAGGCTACGTCCAGGAGCGCACCATCTTCTTCAAGGACGACGGCAACTA
CAAGACCCGCGCCGAGGTGAAGTTCGAGGGCGACACCCTGGTGAACCGCATCGAGCTGAAGGGCATCGAC
TTCAAGGAGGACGGCAACATCCTGGGGCACAAGCTGGAGTACAACTACAACAGCCACAACGTCTATATCA
TGGCCGACAAGCAGAAGAACGGCATCAAGGTGAACTTCAAGATCCGCCACAACATCGAGGACGGCAGCGT
GCAGCTCGCCGACCACTACCAGCAGAACACCCCCATCGGCGACGGCCCCGTGCTGCTGCCCGACAACCAC
TACCTGAGCACCCAGTCCGCCCTGAGCAAAGACCCCAACGAGAAGCGCGATCACATGGTCCTTAAGGAGT
TCGTGACCGCCGCCGGGATCACTCTCGGCATGGACGAGCTGTACAAGTAATGATCTAGAGTCGAGTTAAT
TAAGAATTCCGCCCCCCCCCCTCTCCCTCCCCCCCCCTAACGTTACTGGCCGAAGCCGCTTGGAATAAGG
CCGGTGTGCGTTTGTCTATATGTTATTTTCCACCATATTGCCGTCTTTTGGCAATGTGAGGGCCCGGAAA
CCTGGCCCTGTCTTCTTGACGAGCATTCCTAGGGGTCTTTCCCCTCTCGCCAAAGGAATGCAGGGTCTGT
TGAATGTCGTGAAGGAAGCAGTTCCTCTGGAAGCTTCTTGAAGACAAACAACGTCTGTAGCGACCCTTTG
CAGGCAGCGGAACCCCCCACCTGGCGACAGGTGCCTCTGCGGCCAAAAGCCACGTGTATAAGATACACCT
GCAAAGGCGGCACAACCCCAGTGCCACGTTGTGAGTTGGATAGTTGTGGAAAGAGTCAAATGGCTCTCCT
CAAGCGTATTCAACAAGGGGCTGAAGGATGCCCAGAAGGTACCCCATTGTATGGGATCTGATCTGGGGCC
TCGGTGCACATGCTTTACATGTGTTTAGTCGAGGTTAAAAAAACGTCTAGGCCCCCCGAACCACGGGGAC
GTGGTTTTCCTTTGAAAAACACGATGATAATATGGCCACAACCTGTTACATTGCACAAGATAAAAATATA
TCATCACGAACAGTAAAACTGTCTGCTTACATAAACAGTAATACAAGGGGTGTTATGGGATCGGCCATTG
AACAAGATGGATTGCACGCAGGTTCTCCGGCCGCTTGGGTGGAGAGGCTATTCGGCTATGACTGGGCACA
ACAGACAATCGGCTGCTCTGATGCCGCCGTGTTCCGGCTGTCAGCGCAGGGGCGCCCGGTTCTTTTTGTC
AAGACCGACCTGTCCGGTGCCCTGAATGAACTGCAGGACGAGGCAGCGCGGCTATCGTGGCTGGCCACGA
CGGGCGTTCCTTGCGCAGCTGTGCTCGACGTTGTCACTGAAGCGGGAAGGGACTGGCTGCTATTGGGCGA
AGTGCCGGGGCAGGATCTCCTGTCATCTCACCTTGCTCCTGCCGAGAAAGTATCCATCATGGCTGATGCA
ATGCGGCGGCTGCATACGCTTGATCCGGCTACCTGCCCATTCGACCACCAAGCGAAACATCGCATCGAGC
GAGCACGTACTCGGATGGAAGCCGGTCTTGTCGATCAGGATGATCTGGACGAAGAGCATCAGGGGCTCGC
GCCAGCCGAACTGTTCGCCAGGCTCAAGGCGCGCATGCCCGACGGCGAGGATCTCGTCGTGACCCATGGC
GATGCCTGCTTGCCGAATATCATGGTGGAAAATGGCCGCTTTTCTGGATTCATCGACTGTGGCCGGCTGG
GTGTGGCGGACCGCTATCAGGACATAGCGTTGGCTACCCGTGATATTGCTGAAGAGCTTGGCGGCGAATG
GGCTGACCGCTTCCTCGTGCTTTACGGTATCGCCGCTCCCGATTCGCAGCGCATCGCCTTCTATCGCCTT
CTTGACGAGTTCTTCTGAGTCTGAGCAGCCTTTCATCCGGCAGAGCCTTCCTGCGTTTGCAGCAGAGAGG
AGGCCCCACAGCTTGCCCTTTGCCCTCCATCCCTGGCTGTCCTGAGTGGTGAGCATCTTAGCTTAGCACC
AACCAACACAGTCTCACCTAGAAAACAGATGGAAGCTTCGTTGTTCTCATAGAACCAACAGCATCTGAGC
CCTCAACACCAACAGCACCATCCTCTGTAGCAGACAGGCCTCCCTCCCCACAGGCCCGCTGCTGCGGCCT
CTATGACACTGTCCATCCCCAAGTGACATGTGGCTTCAGAAGTAGAGTCTGAAAGAGCAGTGGGATGGGA
GCTGGTGACCAGGGTACCCCAGGAGGCATGATGTGCCGACAGCGCTCAGTGGGCAGAATGGCAGTTAGAT
ATGGGACTTGGCCCACAGTGGGGGCTGCAAATGCTGCCACTGCCTCTGGCCATTTAAAGTGAGAGGGGCA
CCAACAGACAATTCGGGGACCTTAGGCCCCTTCCTGAGGCACACTTGGCCCCTTCCTCGGTCCTATCATC
CTACCCTCTGCTGGGGTTCCCCCTCCACCCAGTGGCCACGCCCAGCACCCTATTGATGGCTATAGGACAG
GTAGCCCTCATTTCCATGCCTGATAACCCCTTGTCAGTTGTCAGCTCTTCCCAAAACAAAGCTCTGGAGT
TTCTGCTGGAAGTGTTTAATGTGAGGCATCAGCTGCTAGACAGTGTCTGCCTTTCCAGGACATTCTTCTT
GGTATTCCTTACCTGAAGCCTGGTTCCCACAGCTCTTCCGTGTCATCTTCATCCCCTTCCTTTAATCAAA
GGCTGAAATCTCTGCCTGACCTGGCAGCCTGGCTCCCTCTGGGTCATATGGTGCAGACTGTGACCAGCAC
CAGGCAGGCAGTCCTGTCTGCGTGTGGAGGAGCAGCCGTGACTGCCCGTGGCTCTGCTGCCGCCCACTCC
CTGCCTTGTGAGTGGCCTGCTGCCTCACCTCCCGCAGGCCGCCACACTTATTGCAGGTCA
