Features (pLannotate 1.2.2; 17 found; start..end, strand, type, name):
      1..21      +  misc_feature   MCS (fragment): pUC18/19 multiple cloning site
     58..74      -  protein_bind   lac operator: The lac repressor binds to the lac operator to inhibit transcription in E. coli. This inhibition can be relieved by adding lactose or isopropyl-β-D-thiogalactopyranoside (IPTG). lac repressor encoded by lacI
     82..112     -  promoter       lac promoter: promoter for the E. coli lac operon
    127..148     -  protein_bind   CAP binding site: CAP binding activates transcription in the presence of cAMP. E. coli catabolite activator protein
    161..253     -  CDS            lacI (fragment): lac repressor; lacI; The lac repressor binds to the lac operator to inhibit transcription in E. coli. This inhibition can be relieved by adding lactose or isopropyl-β-D-thiogalactopyranoside (IPTG).
    436..1024    -  rep_origin     ori: high-copy-number ColE1/pMB1/pBR322/pUC origin of replication
   1195..2055    -  CDS            AmpR: β-lactamase; bla; confers resistance to ampicillin, carbenicillin, and related antibiotics
   2056..2160    -  promoter       AmpR promoter: bla
   2255..2290    +  CDS            rop (fragment): Rop protein, which maintains plasmids at low copy number; rop
   2392..2491    +  misc_feature   bom (fragment): basis of mobility region from pBR322
   2497..2654    -  CDS            lacZα (fragment): LacZα fragment of β-galactosidase; lacZ fragment
   3498..3692    +  CDS            ZBTB40 (fragment): ZBT40_HUMAN - Also known as KIAA0478. Experimental evidence at protein level: Swiss-Prot protein existence level 1. May be involved in transcriptional regulation. From Homo sapiens (Human).
   3713..3733    +  CDS            capTEV™ (fragment): composite tag for in vivo biotinylation, TEV protease cleavage, and 6xHis tagging
   3747..3791    +  CDS            S-Tag: affinity and epitope tag derived from pancreatic ribonuclease A
   3882..4601    +  CDS            EGFP: the original enhanced GFP (Yang et al., 1996) mammalian codon-optimized
   4639..5224    +  misc_feature   IRES2: internal ribosome entry site (IRES) of the encephalomyocarditis virus (EMCV)
   5306..6109    +  CDS            NeoR/KanR: aminoglycoside phosphotransferase from Tn5; aph(3')-II (or nptII); confers resistance to neomycin, kanamycin, and G418 (Geneticin®)
>Addgene plasmid #112335 | pZBTB40-donor | addgene full sequence | sequence record 228569 | Addgene NGS Result
GACCTGCAGGCATGCAAGCTTGGCGTAATCATGGTCATAGCTGTTTCCTGTGTGAAATTGTTATCCGCTC
ACAATTCCACACAACATACGAGCCGGAAGCATAAAGTGTAAAGCCTGGGGTGCCTAATGAGTGAGCTAAC
TCACATTAATTGCGTTGCGCTCACTGCCCGCTTTCCAGTCGGGAAACCTGTCGTGCCAGCTGCATTAATG
AATCGGCCAACGCGCGGGGAGAGGCGGTTTGCGTATTGGGCGCTCTTCCGCTTCCTCGCTCACTGACTCG
CTGCGCTCGGTCGTTCGGCTGCGGCGAGCGGTATCAGCTCACTCAAAGGCGGTAATACGGTTATCCACAG
AATCAGGGGATAACGCAGGAAAGAACATGTGAGCAAAAGGCCAGCAAAAGGCCAGGAACCGTAAAAAGGC
CGCGTTGCTGGCGTTTTTCCATAGGCTCCGCCCCCCTGACGAGCATCACAAAAATCGACGCTCAAGTCAG
AGGTGGCGAAACCCGACAGGACTATAAAGATACCAGGCGTTTCCCCCTGGAAGCTCCCTCGTGCGCTCTC
CTGTTCCGACCCTGCCGCTTACCGGATACCTGTCCGCCTTTCTCCCTTCGGGAAGCGTGGCGCTTTCTCA
TAGCTCACGCTGTAGGTATCTCAGTTCGGTGTAGGTCGTTCGCTCCAAGCTGGGCTGTGTGCACGAACCC
CCCGTTCAGCCCGACCGCTGCGCCTTATCCGGTAACTATCGTCTTGAGTCCAACCCGGTAAGACACGACT
TATCGCCACTGGCAGCAGCCACTGGTAACAGGATTAGCAGAGCGAGGTATGTAGGCGGTGCTACAGAGTT
CTTGAAGTGGTGGCCTAACTACGGCTACACTAGAAGAACAGTATTTGGTATCTGCGCTCTGCTGAAGCCA
GTTACCTTCGGAAAAAGAGTTGGTAGCTCTTGATCCGGCAAACAAACCACCGCTGGTAGCGGTGGTTTTT
TTGTTTGCAAGCAGCAGATTACGCGCAGAAAAAAAGGATCTCAAGAAGATCCTTTGATCTTTTCTACGGG
GTCTGACGCTCAGTGGAACGAAAACTCACGTTAAGGGATTTTGGTCATGAGATTATCAAAAAGGATCTTC
ACCTAGATCCTTTTAAATTAAAAATGAAGTTTTAAATCAATCTAAAGTATATATGAGTAAACTTGGTCTG
ACAGTTACCAATGCTTAATCAGTGAGGCACCTATCTCAGCGATCTGTCTATTTCGTTCATCCATAGTTGC
CTGACTCCCCGTCGTGTAGATAACTACGATACGGGAGGGCTTACCATCTGGCCCCAGTGCTGCAATGATA
CCGCGAGACCCACGCTCACCGGCTCCAGATTTATCAGCAATAAACCAGCCAGCCGGAAGGGCCGAGCGCA
GAAGTGGTCCTGCAACTTTATCCGCCTCCATCCAGTCTATTAATTGTTGCCGGGAAGCTAGAGTAAGTAG
TTCGCCAGTTAATAGTTTGCGCAACGTTGTTGCCATTGCTACAGGCATCGTGGTGTCACGCTCGTCGTTT
GGTATGGCTTCATTCAGCTCCGGTTCCCAACGATCAAGGCGAGTTACATGATCCCCCATGTTGTGCAAAA
AAGCGGTTAGCTCCTTCGGTCCTCCGATCGTTGTCAGAAGTAAGTTGGCCGCAGTGTTATCACTCATGGT
TATGGCAGCACTGCATAATTCTCTTACTGTCATGCCATCCGTAAGATGCTTTTCTGTGACTGGTGAGTAC
TCAACCAAGTCATTCTGAGAATAGTGTATGCGGCGACCGAGTTGCTCTTGCCCGGCGTCAATACGGGATA
ATACCGCGCCACATAGCAGAACTTTAAAAGTGCTCATCATTGGAAAACGTTCTTCGGGGCGAAAACTCTC
AAGGATCTTACCGCTGTTGAGATCCAGTTCGATGTAACCCACTCGTGCACCCAACTGATCTTCAGCATCT
TTTACTTTCACCAGCGTTTCTGGGTGAGCAAAAACAGGAAGGCAAAATGCCGCAAAAAAGGGAATAAGGG
CGACACGGAAATGTTGAATACTCATACTCTTCCTTTTTCAATATTATTGAAGCATTTATCAGGGTTATTG
TCTCATGAGCGGATACATATTTGAATGTATTTAGAAAAATAAACAAATAGGGGTTCCGCGCACATTTCCC
CGAAAAGTGCCACCTGACGTCTAAGAAACCATTATTATCATGACATTAACCTATAAAAATAGGCGTATCA
CGAGGCCCTTTCGTCTCGCGCGTTTCGGTGATGACGGTGAAAACCTCTGACACATGCAGCTCCCGGAGAC
GGTCACAGCTTGTCTGTAAGCGGATGCCGGGAGCAGACAAGCCCGTCAGGGCGCGTCAGCGGGTGTTGGC
GGGTGTCGGGGCTGGCTTAACTATGCGGCATCAGAGCAGATTGTACTGAGAGTGCACCATATGCGGTGTG
AAATACCGCACAGATGCGTAAGGAGAAAATACCGCATCAGGCGCCATTCGCCATTCAGGCTGCGCAACTG
TTGGGAAGGGCGATCGGTGCGGGCCTCTTCGCTATTACGCCAGCTGGCGAAAGGGGGATGTGCTGCAAGG
CGATTAAGTTGGGTAACGCCAGGGTTTTCCCAGTCACGACGTTGTAAAACGACGGCCAGTGAATTCGAGC
TCGGTACCCCACGGAGAAGTAGCTGGGCTTGGCTTCCTCACTTGTTCCTGCTCTCTGCTCTTCACTGATT
CTCAAGAGCAAGGTGGCTGTGGCCTCTAGTTTAAAAATATCAAGGGCATCTAGCTCTTCTGGGATCTATG
GGTTAGAAACATCAACTGGGAGGCTTAGGCGGGAATTGGATATGCCTAACCACAGACTCATTCTCTCTCA
GTTGGAAAGGTGGTCTCTAACAGATTATGCAGATTTGGAAGGGACATAGGTGGGCTGTGGAGGAGAGAAG
GGGGCACTGGCCCCGCCAGGCTGGTGAGCTGAATGAATGCGTGGAGTCACAGTTCATCCAGTCTTCCTCC
TAAGCTCGGTCACTGTGTGGCCTCCTGGGAAGGCTGTGAGCCTGCGAGAGGTCCAGAGAGGCTGCCCCGG
GCCCACCTGGGCCTGTGGTGGATCAATCCCATTCCCATGTTCCAGGCATGAGACCAGCTGGCTTCAGTGG
CATTCCTCTCACATGGCACTCACCTCTGCAGTGTCATCCCAAGACAGGAAAGCCCAGTGTGAAAAACAGA
GCCAGTGTTCGCTGGTGTATAATCATAGAGTCCGGGCGCCCCGAGATGGCGTACTGAGCAAAATTATAGC
AATTTAGTGCACAGTTATTTAAATTGTTTGCTGGCCTTCTCTTTTGCATCGCCAGTGGGTTAGACTTGCC
TCTTCCCATTAGGCACATGTAAGTGCTCTCCTCAGGTGAAAACATAAATATCATCATTACAGCATGAGAT
GAAAACCATGTAAATCAGGGAGCCAACTGTGAACACTGCCCAGAGCAGCCTCACGGTCTTTCTCTTTCAG
GTGATCCAAACCCCAGAGCCGGTGGCCCCGACAGAGCAGGTGATCACTTTGGAGGAGACCCAGCTTGCCG
GGTCGCAGGTGTTTGTGACGTTGCCAGATTCTCAGGCATCTCAGGCCAGCTCTGAGCTCGTGGCGGTGAC
TGTGGAGGACTTGCTGGATGGCACAGTGACGCTGATCTGTGGTGAGGCCAAAGGGATTCCAACTACTGCA
AGCGAGAATCTTTATTTTCAGGGCGCCGCCAAATTCAAAGAAACCGCTGCTGCTAAATTCGAACGCCAGC
ACATGGACAGCGGAGGTGGAGGTTCGAGCGGTCCCTCGGGTTCGTCGAGCCTGGAAGTTCTGTTCCAGGG
GCCCCTGTCGTCGAGCGGTCCCTCGGGTTCGATGGTGAGCAAAGGCGAGGAGCTGTTCACCGGGGTGGTG
CCCATCCTGGTCGAGCTGGACGGCGACGTAAACGGCCACAAGTTCAGCGTGTCCGGCGAGGGCGAGGGCG
ATGCCACCTACGGCAAGCTGACCCTGAAGTTCATCTGCACCACCGGCAAGCTGCCCGTGCCCTGGCCCAC
CCTCGTGACCACCCTGACCTACGGCGTGCAGTGCTTCAGCCGCTACCCCGACCACATGAAGCAGCACGAC
TTCTTCAAGTCCGCCATGCCCGAAGGCTACGTCCAGGAGCGCACCATCTTCTTCAAGGACGACGGCAACT
ACAAGACCCGCGCCGAGGTGAAGTTCGAGGGCGACACCCTGGTGAACCGCATCGAGCTGAAGGGCATCGA
CTTCAAGGAGGACGGCAACATCCTGGGGCACAAGCTGGAGTACAACTACAACAGCCACAACGTCTATATC
ATGGCCGACAAGCAGAAGAACGGCATCAAGGTGAACTTCAAGATCCGCCACAACATCGAGGACGGCAGCG
TGCAGCTCGCCGACCACTACCAGCAGAACACCCCCATCGGCGACGGCCCCGTGCTGCTGCCCGACAACCA
CTACCTGAGCACCCAGTCCGCCCTGAGCAAAGACCCCAACGAGAAGCGCGATCACATGGTCCTTAAGGAG
TTCGTGACCGCCGCCGGGATCACTCTCGGCATGGACGAGCTGTACAAGTAATGATCTAGAGTCGAGTTAA
TTAAGAATTCCGCCCCCCCCCCTCTCCCTCCCCCCCCCTAACGTTACTGGCCGAAGCCGCTTGGAATAAG
GCCGGTGTGCGTTTGTCTATATGTTATTTTCCACCATATTGCCGTCTTTTGGCAATGTGAGGGCCCGGAA
ACCTGGCCCTGTCTTCTTGACGAGCATTCCTAGGGGTCTTTCCCCTCTCGCCAAAGGAATGCAGGGTCTG
TTGAATGTCGTGAAGGAAGCAGTTCCTCTGGAAGCTTCTTGAAGACAAACAACGTCTGTAGCGACCCTTT
GCAGGCAGCGGAACCCCCCACCTGGCGACAGGTGCCTCTGCGGCCAAAAGCCACGTGTATAAGATACACC
TGCAAAGGCGGCACAACCCCAGTGCCACGTTGTGAGTTGGATAGTTGTGGAAAGAGTCAAATGGCTCTCC
TCAAGCGTATTCAACAAGGGGCTGAAGGATGCCCAGAAGGTACCCCATTGTATGGGATCTGATCTGGGGC
CTCGGTGCACATGCTTTACATGTGTTTAGTCGAGGTTAAAAAAACGTCTAGGCCCCCCGAACCACGGGGA
CGTGGTTTTCCTTTGAAAAACACGATGATAATATGGCCACAACCTGTTACATTGCACAAGATAAAAATAT
ATCATCACGAACAGTAAAACTGTCTGCTTACATAAACAGTAATACAAGGGGTGTTATGGGATCGGCCATT
GAACAAGATGGATTGCACGCAGGTTCTCCGGCCGCTTGGGTGGAGAGGCTATTCGGCTATGACTGGGCAC
AACAGACAATCGGCTGCTCTGATGCCGCCGTGTTCCGGCTGTCAGCGCAGGGGCGCCCGGTTCTTTTTGT
CAAGACCGACCTGTCCGGTGCCCTGAATGAACTGCAGGACGAGGCAGCGCGGCTATCGTGGCTGGCCACG
ACGGGCGTTCCTTGCGCAGCTGTGCTCGACGTTGTCACTGAAGCGGGAAGGGACTGGCTGCTATTGGGCG
AAGTGCCGGGGCAGGATCTCCTGTCATCTCACCTTGCTCCTGCCGAGAAAGTATCCATCATGGCTGATGC
AATGCGGCGGCTGCATACGCTTGATCCGGCTACCTGCCCATTCGACCACCAAGCGAAACATCGCATCGAG
CGAGCACGTACTCGGATGGAAGCCGGTCTTGTCGATCAGGATGATCTGGACGAAGAGCATCAGGGGCTCG
CGCCAGCCGAACTGTTCGCCAGGCTCAAGGCGCGCATGCCCGACGGCGAGGATCTCGTCGTGACCCATGG
CGATGCCTGCTTGCCGAATATCATGGTGGAAAATGGCCGCTTTTCTGGATTCATCGACTGTGGCCGGCTG
GGTGTGGCGGACCGCTATCAGGACATAGCGTTGGCTACCCGTGATATTGCTGAAGAGCTTGGCGGCGAAT
GGGCTGACCGCTTCCTCGTGCTTTACGGTATCGCCGCTCCCGATTCGCAGCGCATCGCCTTCTATCGCCT
TCTTGACGAGTTCTTCTGAGTCTGAGCAGCCTTTCATCCGGCAGAGCCTTCCTGCGTTTGCAGCAGAGAG
GAGGCCCCACAGCTTGCCCTTTGCCCTCCATCCCTGGCTGTCCTGAGTGGTGAGCATCTTAGCTTAGCAC
CAACCAACACAGTCTCACCTAGAAAACAGATGGAAGCTTCGTTGTTCTCATAGAACCAACAGCATCTGAG
CCCTCAACACCAACAGCACCATCCTCTGTAGCAGACAGGCCTCCCTCCCCACAGGCCCGCTGCTGCGGCC
TCTATGACACTGTCCATCCCCAAGTGACATGTGGCTTCAGAAGTAGAGTCTGAAAGAGCAGTGGGATGGG
AGCTGGTGACCAGGGTACCCCAGGAGGCATGATGTGCCGACAGCGCTCAGTGGGCAGAATGGCAGTTAGA
TATGGGACTTGGCCCACAGTGGGGGCTGCAAATGCTGCCACTGCCTCTGGCCATTTAAAGTGAGAGGGGC
ACCAACAGACAATTCGGGGACCTTAGGCCCCTTCCTGAGGCACACTTGGCCCCTTCCTCGGTCCTATCAT
CCTACCCTCTGCTGGGGTTCCCCCTCCACCCAGTGGCCACGCCCAGCACCCTATTGATGGCTATAGGACA
GGTAGCCCTCATTTCCATGCCTGATAACCCCTTGTCAGTTGTCAGCTCTTCCCAAAACAAAGCTCTGGAG
TTTCTGCTGGAAGTGTTTAATGTGAGGCATCAGCTGCTAGACAGTGTCTGCCTTTCCAGGACATTCTTCT
TGGTATTCCTTACCTGAAGCCTGGTTCCCACAGCTCTTCCGTGTCATCTTCATCCCCTTCCTTTAATCAA
AGGCTGAAATCTCTGCCTGACCTGGCAGCCTGGCTCCCTCTGGGTCATATGGTGCAGACTGTGACCAGCA
CCAGGCAGGCAGTCCTGTCTGCGTGTGGAGGAGCAGCCGTGACTGCCCGTGGCTCTGCTGCCGCCCACTC
CCTGCCTTGTGAGTGGCCTGCTGCCTCACCTCCCGCAGGCCGCCACACTTATTGCAGGTCA
